Addgene plasmid #147715: pAc5.1B-lambdaN-HA-DmNot2-del429-453-W556E-dsRNAres_U
Purpose: Insect Expression of DmNot2-del429-453-W556E-dsRNAres
Depositing lab: Elisa Izaurralde. Depositing organization: Max Planck Institute for Developmental Biology. Publication: Structure and assembly of the NOT module of the human CCR4-NOT complex. Boland A, Chen Y, Raisch T, Jonas S, Kuzuoglu-Ozturk D, Wohlbold L, Weichenrieder O, Izaurralde E. Nat Struct Mol Biol. 2013 Nov;20(11):1289-97. doi: 10.1038/nsmb.2681. Epub 2013 Oct 13. PubMed 24121232.
Backbone
  Vector backbone: Unknown
  Vector type: Insect Expression
Growth in bacteria
  Bacterial resistance: Ampicillin, 100 μg/mL
  Growth temperature: 37°C
  Growth strain: DH5alpha
  Copy number: Low Copy
Gene/Insert
  Gene/Insert name: DmNot2-del429-453-W556E-dsRNAres (alt names: regena (rga); CG2138, CG2161)
  Species: D. melanogaster (fly)
  Entrez Gene: Rga (a.k.a. Dmel_CG2161, CG2138, CG2161, Dmel\CG2161, NOT2, Not2, RGA, l(3)03834, not2)
  Cloning method: Unknown
Terms and licenses: Academic/Nonprofit Terms; Industry Terms: Not Available to Industry
Depositor comments: ORF extracted from NCBI NM_169080.1. Plasmids from this collection were made available to the research community and donated after the lab closed. Please note that the sequence provided by the depositing laboratory may be theoretical/predicted or based on Sanger sequencing results. There may be discrepancies between sequencing results obtained by Addgene and the depositor sequence. If an Addgene verified sequence is not available, please contact before placing your order to request that our lab fully sequence the plasmid.
How to cite: pAc5.1B-lambdaN-HA-DmNot2-del429-453-W556E-dsRNAres_U was a gift from Elisa Izaurralde (Addgene plasmid # 147715 ; http://n2t.net/addgene:147715 ; RRID:Addgene_147715)
