[The description below was written by a language model from this plasmid's Addgene catalogue record and pLannotate feature annotations shown in this document.]
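Description:
pAc5.1B-lambdaN-HA-DmNot2-del429-453-W556E-dsRNAres_U is a 7.1 kb insect expression plasmid. The catalogue lists the backbone as unknown, although the name and the annotated parts point to a pAc5.1-type vector. It is propagated in E. coli through a ColE1/pUC-type origin and selected with ampicillin via the β-lactamase gene and its own promoter. The record lists the plasmid as low copy even though the origin is annotated as a high-copy type. Short fragments annotated as tetracycline resistance and SV40 large T antigen appear to be non-functional backbone remnants.

Expression is driven by the constitutive Drosophila actin 5C promoter and terminated by an SV40 polyadenylation signal. The open reading frame begins with a short fragment of the bacteriophage lambda N protein. This is followed by an HA epitope (annotated as a partial 3xHA match) and then the Drosophila melanogaster Not2 coding sequence (Rga/regena, CG2161), a subunit of the CCR4-NOT deadenylase complex. As named, the insert carries an internal deletion of residues 429–453 and a W556E substitution, and it is described as dsRNA-resistant. That label implies silent changes that let the transgene escape RNAi directed at the endogenous transcript. A vector-derived V5 tag sequence lies downstream of the insert, but the record does not show whether it is translated in frame.

The lambda N peptide is commonly used to tether a fusion protein to reporter mRNAs carrying BoxB hairpins, and the HA tag allows detection or immunoprecipitation. Together these features suit tethering and knockdown-complementation assays in Drosophila cells. Such assays would test how the mutations affect Not2 function, consistent with the associated study of NOT module assembly, although the record itself states only insect expression as the purpose.
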