Features (pLannotate 1.2.2; 11 found; start..end, strand, type, name):
     56..2568    +  promoter       Ac5 promoter: Drosophila melanogaster actin 5C promoter
   2588..2653    +  CDS            N (fragment): REGN_LAMBD - Experimental evidence at protein level: Swiss-Prot protein existence level 1. Plays a role as a transcriptional antitermination factor that allows the virus to initiate its lytic phase. Activates expression of the delayed viral early genes by modifying host RNA polymerase (RNAP) into a form that is resistant to termination signals. This antitermination function requires the host NusA protein which serves to stabilize the interaction between antitermination protein N and host RNA polymerase. From Escherichia phage lambda (Bacteriophage lambda).
   2678..2704    +  CDS            3xHA (fragment): three tandem HA epitope tags
   2717..4396    +  CDS            Rga: RGA_DROME - Also known as Not2 From Drosophila melanogaster (Fruit fly).
   4422..4463    +  CDS            V5 tag: epitope tag from simian virus 5
   4563..4697    -  polyA_signal   SV40 poly(A) signal: SV40 polyadenylation signal
   4720..4804    -  CDS            large T antigen (fragment): large T antigen from SV40 (simian virus 40)
   4805..5275    +  CDS            TcR (fragment): tetracycline efflux protein; tet; confers resistance to tetracycline
   5319..5907    -  rep_origin     ori: high-copy-number ColE1/pMB1/pBR322/pUC origin of replication
   6078..6938    -  CDS            AmpR: β-lactamase; bla; confers resistance to ampicillin, carbenicillin, and related antibiotics
   6939..7043    -  promoter       AmpR promoter: bla
>Addgene plasmid #147715 | pAc5.1B-lambdaN-HA-DmNot2-del429-453-W556E-dsRNAres_U | depositor full sequence | sequence record 290162 | Full Sequence
CTTCAAGGAATTAATTCTATATTCTAAAAACACAAATGATACTTCTAAAAAAAATCATGAATGGCATCAA
CTCTGAATCAAATCTTTGCAGATGCACCTACTTCTCATTTCCACTGTCACATCATTTTTCCAGATCTCGC
TGCCTGTTATGTGGCCCACAAACCAAGACACGTTTTATGGCCATTAAAGCTGGCTGATCGTCGCCAAACA
CCAAATACATATCAATATGTACATTCGAGAAAGAAGCGATCAAAGAAGCGTCTTCGGGCGAGTAGGAGAA
TGCGGAGGAGAAGGAGAACGAGCTGATCTAGTATCTCTCCACAATCCAATGCCAACTGACCAACTGGCCA
TATTCGGAGCAATTTGAAGCCAATTTCCATCGCCTGGCGATCGCTCCATTCTTGGCTATATGTTTTTCAC
CGTTCCCGGGGCCATTTTCAAAGACTCGTCGGTAAGATAAGATTGTGTCACTCGCTGTCTCTCTTCATTT
GTCGAAGAATGCTGAGGAATTTCGCGATGACGTCGGCGAGTATTTTGAAGAATGAGAATAATTTGTATTT
ATACGAAAATCAGTTAGTGGAATTTTCTACAAAAACATGTTATCTATAGATAATTTTGTTGCAAAATATG
TTGACTATGACAAAGATTGTATGTATATACCTTTAATGTATTCTCATTTTCTTATGTATTTATAATGGCA
ATGATGATACTGATGATATTTTAAGATGATGCCAGACCACAGGCTGATTTCTGCGTCTTTTGCCGAACGC
AGTGCATGTGCGGTTGTTGTTTTTTGGAATAGTTTCAATTTTCGGACTGTCCGCTTTGATTTCAGTTTCT
TGGCTTATTCAAAAAGCAAAGTAAAGCCAAAAAAGCGAGATGGCAATACCAAATGCGGCAAAACGGTAGT
GGAAGGAAAGGGGTGCGGGGCAGCGGAAGGAAGGGTGGGGCGGGGCGTGGCGGGGTCTGTGGCTGGGCGC
GACGTCACCGACGTTGGAGCCACTCCTTTGACCATGTGTGCGTGTGTGTATTATTCGTGTCTCGCCACTC
GCCGGTTGTTTTTTTCTTTTTATCTCGCTCTCTCTAGCGCCATCTCGTACGCATGCTCAACGCACCGCAT
GTTGCCGTGTCCTTTATGCGTCATTTTGGCTCGAAATAGGCAATTATTTAAACAAAGATTAGTCAACGAA
AACGCTAAAATAAATAAGTCTACAATATGGTTACTTATTGCCATGTGTGTGCAGCCAACGATAGCAACAA
AAGCAACAACACAGTGGCTTTCCCTCTTTCACTTTTTGTTTGCAAGCGCGTGCGAGCAAGACGGCACGAC
CGGCAAACGCAATTACGCTGACAAAGAGCAGACGAAGTTTTGGCCGAAAAACATCAAGGCGCCTGATACG
AATGCATTTGCAATAACAATTGCGATATTTAATATTGTTTATGAAGCTGTTTGACTTCAAAACACACAAA
AAAAAAAATAAAACAAATTATTTGAAAGAGAATTAGGAATCGGACAGCTTATCGTTACGGGCTAACAGCA
CACCGAGACGAAATAGCTTACCTGACGTCACAGCCTCTGGAAGAACTGCCGCCAAGCAGAGAGAGAGAGA
AAAAGAGGGAGAGCAGCTTAGACCGCATGTGCTTGTGTGTGAGGCGTCTCTCTCTTCGTCTCCTGTTTGC
GCAAACGCATAGACTGCACTGAGAAAATCGATTACCTATTTTTTATGAATGAATATTTGCACTATTACTA
TTCAAAACTATTAAGATAGCAATCACATTCAATAGCCAAATACTATACCACCTGAGCGATGCAACGAAAT
GATCAATTTGAGCAAAAATGCTGCATATTTAGGACGGCATCATTATAGAAATGCTTCTTGCTGTGTACTT
TTCTCTCGTCTGGCAGCTGTTTCGCCGTTATTGTTAAAACCGGCTTAAGTTAGGTGTGTTTTCTACGACT
AGTGATGCCCCTACTAGAAGATGTGTGTTGCACAAATGTCCCTGAATAACCAATTTGAAGTGCAGATAGC
AGTAAACGTAAGCTAATATGAATATTATTTAACTGTAATGTTTTAATATCGCTGGACATTACTAATAAAC
CCACTATAAACACATGTACATATGTATGTTTTGGCATACAATGAGTAGTTGGGGAAAAAATGTGTAAAAG
CACCGTGACCATCACAGCATAAAGATAACCAGCTGAAGTATCGAATATGAGTAACCCCCAAATTGAATCA
CATGCCGCAACTGATAGGACCCATGGAAGTACACTCTTCATGGCGATATACAAGACACACACAAGCACGA
ACACCCAGTTGCGGAGGAAATTCTCCGTAAATGAAAACCCAATCGGCGAACAATTCATACCCATATATGG
TAAAAGTTTTGAACGCGACTTGAGAGCGGAGAGCATTGCGGCTGATAAGGTTTTAGCGCTAAGCGGGCTT
TATAAAACGGGCTGCGGGACCAGTTTTCATATCACTACCGTTTGAGTTCTTGTGCTGTGTGGATACTCCT
CCCGACACAAAGCCGCTCCATCAGCCAGCAGTCGTCTAATCCAGAGACCCCGGATCGGGGTACCAACATG
GACGCACAAACACGACGACGTGAGCGTCGCGCTGAGAAACAAGCTCAATGGAAAGCTGCAAACGGTGGAT
CTCCTCCACATATGGCTTACCCATACGATGTTCCAGATTACGCTCCTCCAAGCTTGATGGCGAATTTAAA
TTTTCAACAACCCCCGAGAAGTATAGCGAACGCGGCGTTAGCTGGCCGGACAACAGGCGGATTCGGTGGT
AGCTCCCTGGCTGGCCATGTGACGCCCACGTCGGGCATGTTTCAAACCGACTTCGCCAACTCCTATCCAG
GAACGGCGAACTACGGACAGGCGCCGCAGCAGCAGCAACAACAGCAGCAGCAGCCCCAACTGTCGCCGAA
CCGGAATGCCCAGCTGTCGGTCGGCGGACCCGCCATCTCGAGCGGCAACCGCAACGCCAACCTCTTCGGC
CAGCGTCAGTTTGTGGAGCGGCGAGCCATGCAAGGATTGGGCAGTGGCCCCATGTCGAACATGGGCAACT
TCATGCAGACGGGTCGCGGCGGCTACGGAACGGGCGGAGGCGGTGGCGGTCCTTTGAATAACTTCCACGT
GTTCGGCGGCGGCGGTGGTAGCGACACCTCCACGCCTGCCCTGCTCGATCCCACGGAGTTCCCCTCCTTG
ACCAACGCTCGTGGACAAAATGATCAAACGTTGCCGCAGTCCAACCCCTTGCAACCCCCCGGATCCAAGC
CGTACGGAAACTTTTTCACGTCATTCGGAATGGTCAAACAGCCCACCAGTGAACAGAGCGAATTTACCAT
GTCAAATGAAGATTTTCCAGCCCTTCCCGGAACGCAGAATTCCGATGGAACGACCAATGCCGTCGGTTCC
GTGGCTGGCACGGGCGGAAGCGGCGGAGCTAGCACGGAAAATCATCTGGATGGAACCGAGAAACCCATGA
ACTCCATCGTCGTGTCCGGCAGTGCCTCCGGATCCTCCGGAAGCAATGTGGGAGTCGTCGGAGGAAACGG
ACTGGGAGCTGTCGGATCGGGAATTGGTGGACTGGCGGTCGGAGGAGGAGGCGGCGCGGGATCCAGTGGC
GGAGGCGGCGTGGGAGGAAACGCGGCTTCCGGAGTCGTGGGAGGTAGCCACGTTGGCTTGGTCGGATCGA
ATTCCGGAATCGGAGGAGTGAATTCCGTTCCGAATTCCAACGCTATGATGGGAGTTGGAGGAGGATTGGG
TTCGGGCTCCGGATCCTCAGGTTCCGGCGCCGGAGGAGAACACTTGAATGACAACAGCTCCAATGACAAG
CTCGTTAAATCCGGAGTCCAGACATCCCCGGACGGTAAAGTGACGAATATTCCGGCCACGATGGTCAATA
ATCAATTTGGAATGGTCGGATTGTTGACCTTTATCCGCGCGGCGGAGACCGACCCGAACTTGGTCACCTT
GAGCTTGGGTGCACAGCCCTGCAGAGCACAAGACGTTGAGTTCAACGTGCCACCCGAATATCTGATTAAC
TTTGCGATAAGAGACAAACTAACAGCGCCGGTACTGAAAAAGCTGCAAGAAGACCTGCTCTTTTTCCTTT
TTTACACGAACATCGGCGATATGATGCAATTGATGGCAGCTGCTGAATTGCATAGTCGCGAGTGGCGATA
CCACGTGGAGGAGAAAATATGGATAACTCGAATTCCTGGCATTGATCAATATGAAAAAAATGGTACAAAA
GAGCGCGGCACCTTCTACTACTTTGATGCGCAAAGTGAGAAACGTTTGTCCAAGGTTTTCCAAATAGATC
CCGAGAAATTAGATAAATGTCCCAATATAAGTGCGTTTATGAATGGACAGTCTGTATAATCTAGAGGGCC
CGCGGTTCGAAGGTAAGCCTATCCCTAACCCTCTCCTCGGTCTCGATTCTACGCGTACCGGTCATCATCA
CCATCACCATTGAGTTTAAACCCGCTGATCAGCCTCGACTGTGCCTTCTAAGGCCTGAGCTCGCTGATCA
GCCTCGATCGAGGATCCAGACATGATAAGATACATTGATGAGTTTGGACAAACCACAACTAGAATGCAGT
GAAAAAAATGCTTTATTTGTGAAATTTGTGATGCTATTGCTTTATTTGTAACCATTATAAGCTGCAATAA
ACAAGTTAACAACAACAATTGCATTCATTTTATGTTTCAGGTTCAGGGGGAGGTGTGGGAGGTTTTTTAA
AGCAAGTAAAACCTCTACAAATGTGGTATGGCTGATTATGATCAGTCGACCGATGCCCTTGAGAGCCTTC
AACCCAGTCAGCTCCTTCCGGTGGGCGCGGGGCATGACTATCGTCGCCGCACTTATGACTGTCTTCTTTA
TCATGCAACTCGTAGGACAGGTGCCGGCAGCGCTCTGGGTCATTTTCGGCGAGGACCGCTTTCGCTGGAG
CGCGACGATGATCGGCCTGTCGCTTGCGGTATTCGGAATCTTGCACGCCCTCGCTCAAGCCTTCGTCACT
GGTCCCGCCACCAAACGTTTCGGCGAGAAGCAGGCCATTATCGCCGGCATGGCGGCCGACGCGCTGGGCT
ACGTCTTGCTGGCGTTCGCGACGCGAGGCTGGATGGCCTTCCCCATTATGATTCTTCTCGCTTCCGGCGG
CATCGGGATGCCCGCGTTGCAGGCCATGCTGTCCAGGCAGGTAGATGACGACCATCAGGGACAGCTTCAA
GGATCGCTCGCGGCTCTTACCAGCCAGCAAAAGGCCAGGAACCGTAAAAAGGCCGCGTTGCTGGCGTTTT
TCCATAGGCTCCGCCCCCCTGACGAGCATCACAAAAATCGACGCTCAAGTCAGAGGTGGCGAAACCCGAC
AGGACTATAAAGATACCAGGCGTTTCCCCCTGGAAGCTCCCTCGTGCGCTCTCCTGTTCCGACCCTGCCG
CTTACCGGATACCTGTCCGCCTTTCTCCCTTCGGGAAGCGTGGCGCTTTCTCAATGCTCACGCTGTAGGT
ATCTCAGTTCGGTGTAGGTCGTTCGCTCCAAGCTGGGCTGTGTGCACGAACCCCCCGTTCAGCCCGACCG
CTGCGCCTTATCCGGTAACTATCGTCTTGAGTCCAACCCGGTAAGACACGACTTATCGCCACTGGCAGCA
GCCACTGGTAACAGGATTAGCAGAGCGAGGTATGTAGGCGGTGCTACAGAGTTCTTGAAGTGGTGGCCTA
ACTACGGCTACACTAGAAGGACAGTATTTGGTATCTGCGCTCTGCTGAAGCCAGTTACCTTCGGAAAAAG
AGTTGGTAGCTCTTGATCCGGCAAACAAACCACCGCTGGTAGCGGTGGTTTTTTTGTTTGCAAGCAGCAG
ATTACGCGCAGAAAAAAAGGATCTCAAGAAGATCCTTTGATCTTTTCTACGGGGTCTGACGCTCAGTGGA
ACGAAAACTCACGTTAAGGGATTTTGGTCATGAGATTATCAAAAAGGATCTTCACCTAGATCCTTTTAAA
TTAAAAATGAAGTTTTAAATCAATCTAAAGTATATATGAGTAAACTTGGTCTGACAGTTACCAATGCTTA
ATCAGTGAGGCACCTATCTCAGCGATCTGTCTATTTCGTTCATCCATAGTTGCCTGACTCCCCGTCGTGT
AGATAACTACGATACGGGAGGGCTTACCATCTGGCCCCAGTGCTGCAATGATACCGCGAGACCCACGCTC
ACCGGCTCCAGATTTATCAGCAATAAACCAGCCAGCCGGAAGGGCCGAGCGCAGAAGTGGTCCTGCAACT
TTATCCGCCTCCATCCAGTCTATTAATTGTTGCCGGGAAGCTAGAGTAAGTAGTTCGCCAGTTAATAGTT
TGCGCAACGTTGTTGCCATTGCTGCAGGCATCGTGGTGTCACGCTCGTCGTTTGGTATGGCTTCATTCAG
CTCCGGTTCCCAACGATCAAGGCGAGTTACATGATCCCCCATGTTGTGCAAAAAAGCGGTTAGCTCCTTC
GGTCCTCCGATCGTTGTCAGAAGTAAGTTGGCCGCAGTGTTATCACTCATGGTTATGGCAGCACTGCATA
ATTCTCTTACTGTCATGCCATCCGTAAGATGCTTTTCTGTGACTGGTGAGTACTCAACCAAGTCATTCTG
AGAATAGTGTATGCGGCGACCGAGTTGCTCTTGCCCGGCGTCAACACGGGATAATACCGCGCCACATAGC
AGAACTTTAAAAGTGCTCATCATTGGAAAACGTTCTTCGGGGCGAAAACTCTCAAGGATCTTACCGCTGT
TGAGATCCAGTTCGATGTAACCCACTCGTGCACCCAACTGATCTTCAGCATCTTTTACTTTCACCAGCGT
TTCTGGGTGAGCAAAAACAGGAAGGCAAAATGCCGCAAAAAAGGGAATAAGGGCGACACGGAAATGTTGA
ATACTCATACTCTTCCTTTTTCAATATTATTGAAGCATTTATCAGGGTTATTGTCTCATGAGCGGATACA
TATTTGAATGTATTTAGAAAAATAAACAAATAGGGGTTCCGCGCACATTTCCCCGAAAAGTGCCACCTGA
CGTCTAAGAAACCATTATTATCATGACATTAACCTATAAAAATAGGCGTATCACGAGGCCCTTTCGT
